Addgene plasmid #157228: pD649-HAsp-NGFR-COMP5AP-AviTag-9xHis
Purpose: Mammalian expression of cell-surface protein extracellular domain fused to COMP5AP-AviTag-9xHis. Protein is secreted from cells.
Depositing lab: Chris Garcia. Depositing organization: Stanford University. Publication: A Human IgSF Cell-Surface Interactome Reveals a Complex Network of Protein-Protein Interactions. Wojtowicz WM, Vielmetter J, Fernandes RA, Siepe DH, Eastman CL, Chisholm GB, Cox S, Klock H, Anderson PW, Rue SM, Miller JJ, Glaser SM, Bragstad ML, Vance J, Lam AW, Lesley SA, Zinn K, Garcia KC. Cell. 2020 Aug 20;182(4):1027-1043.e17. doi: 10.1016/j.cell.2020.07.025. PubMed 32822567.
Backbone
  Vector backbone: pD649
  Backbone size w/o insert (bp): 7153
  Vector type: Mammalian Expression
Growth in bacteria
  Bacterial resistance: Ampicillin, 100 μg/mL
  Growth temperature: 37°C
  Growth strain: DH5alpha
  Copy number: High Copy
Gene/Insert
  Gene/Insert name: NGFR (alt name: TNR16)
  Species: H. sapiens (human)
  Insert size (bp): 666
  Entrez Gene: NGFR (a.k.a. CD271, Gp80-LNGFR, TNFRSF16, p75(NTR), p75NTR)
  Promoter: CMV/SP6
  Tag / fusion protein: COMP5AP-AviTag-9xHis (C terminal on backbone)
  Cloning method: Restriction Enzyme; 5′ cloning site GCGGCCGC (not destroyed); 3′ cloning site GGCGCGCC (not destroyed)
  Sequencing primers: 5′ ATTTAGGTGACACTATAG; 3′ CGTCGCACTCCATCACGGTG
Resource information
  A portion of this plasmid was derived from a plasmid made by: synthesis by ThermoFisher
Terms and licenses: Academic/Nonprofit Terms; Industry Terms: Not Available to Industry
Depositor comments: Some plasmids in this collection may have an IS4-like element ISVsa5 family transposase upstream of the CMV promoter.
How to cite: pD649-HAsp-NGFR-COMP5AP-AviTag-9xHis was a gift from Chris Garcia (Addgene plasmid # 157228 ; http://n2t.net/addgene:157228 ; RRID:Addgene_157228)
