[The description below was written by a language model from this plasmid's Addgene catalogue record and pLannotate feature annotations shown in this document.]
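Description:
pD649-HAsp-NGFR-COMP5AP-AviTag-9xHis is a mammalian expression plasmid built on the pD649 backbone for producing the extracellular domain of human NGFR (also known as TNFRSF16, CD271 or p75NTR) as a secreted, multimerised reporter fusion. It is maintained in E. coli as a high-copy plasmid through a ColE1/pUC-type origin and selected with ampicillin via the β-lactamase gene. The sequenced record is 7,819 nt, consistent with the stated backbone plus a 666 bp synthesised insert cloned between retained NotI and AscI sites.

Expression is driven by the CMV enhancer/promoter followed by a fragment of CMV intron A. An SP6 promoter sits just upstream of the coding region and would permit in vitro transcription. The open reading frame begins with a signal peptide: the name implies a haemagglutinin-type leader ("HAsp"), although the automated annotation matches it to a fragment of an immunoglobulin heavy-chain signal sequence. Next come the NGFR ectodomain, the coiled-coil region of rat cartilage oligomeric matrix protein (COMP), which drives pentamerisation, human placental alkaline phosphatase, an AviTag for enzymatic biotinylation, and a polyhistidine tag (9xHis by name, annotated as 8xHis). A bGH polyadenylation signal terminates the transcript.

A separate SV40/EM7-promoted cassette carries a puromycin resistance gene with an SV40 poly(A), offering potential selection in mammalian cells. Short KanR, lacZα, ble and f1 ori fragments appear to be backbone remnants.

The pentameric, enzymatically detectable protein serves as a high-avidity "prey" for detecting weak receptor–ligand binding, and the plasmid belongs to a collection used to map interactions among human cell-surface proteins. The depositor notes that some plasmids in the collection may carry an IS4-like transposase insertion upstream of the CMV promoter; none is annotated here.
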