Features (pLannotate 1.2.2; 24 found; start..end, strand, type, name):
    119..143     -  CDS            KanR (fragment): aminoglycoside phosphotransferase; aph(3')-Ia; confers resistance to kanamycin
    254..842     +  rep_origin     ori: high-copy-number ColE1/pMB1/pBR322/pUC origin of replication
   1067..1084    +  terminator     rrnB T2 terminator (fragment): transcription terminator T2 from the E. coli rrnB gene
   1109..1128    -  CDS            lacZα (fragment): LacZα fragment of β-galactosidase; lacZ fragment
   1584..1600    +  protein_bind   lac operator: The lac repressor binds to the lac operator to inhibit transcription in E. coli. This inhibition can be relieved by adding lactose or isopropyl-β-D-thiogalactopyranoside (IPTG). lac repressor encoded by lacI
   1843..2146    +  enhancer       CMV enhancer: human cytomegalovirus immediate early enhancer
   2147..2350    +  promoter       CMV promoter: human cytomegalovirus (CMV) immediate early promoter
   2486..2529    +  intron         CMV intron (fragment): modified intron A from human cytomegalovirus
   2581..2599    +  promoter       SP6 promoter: promoter for bacteriophage SP6 RNA polymerase
   2603..2640    +  CDS            IgH signal sequence (fragment): signal sequence from the mouse immunoglobulin heavy chain variable region
   2746..3423    +  CDS            NGFR (fragment): TNR16_HUMAN - Also known as TNFRSF16. Experimental evidence at protein level: Swiss-Prot protein existence level 1. Low affinity receptor which can bind to NGF, BDNF, NTF3, and NTF4. Forms a heterodimeric receptor with SORCS2 that binds the precursor forms of NGF, BDNF and NTF3 with high affinity, and has much lower affinity for mature NGF and BDNF (PubMed:24908487). Plays an important role in differentiation and survival of specific neuronal populations during development (By similarity). Can mediate cell survival as well as cell death of neural cells. Plays a role in the inactivation of RHOA
   3511..3690    +  CDS            Comp (fragment): COMP_RAT - Experimental evidence at protein level: Swiss-Prot protein existence level 1. May play a role in the structural integrity of cartilage via its interaction with other extracellular matrix proteins such as the collagens and fibronectin. Can mediate the interaction of chondrocytes with the cartilage extracellular matrix through interaction with cell surface integrin receptors. Could play a role in the pathogenesis of osteoarthritis. Potent suppressor of apoptosis in both primary chondrocytes and transformed cells. Suppresses apoptosis by blocking the activation of caspase-3 and by indu
   3678..5130    +  CDS            SEAP (fragment): secreted alkaline phosphatase from human placenta The natural enzyme has a C-terminal transmembrane sequence that is replaced by a GPI anchor.
   5155..5196    +  CDS            AviTag™ (fragment): peptide tag that allows for enzymatic biotinylation
   5200..5223    +  CDS            8xHis: 8xHis affinity tag
   5369..5480    +  polyA_signal   bGH poly(A) signal: bovine growth hormone polyadenylation signal
   5481..5589    +  rep_origin     f1 ori (fragment): f1 bacteriophage origin of replication; arrow indicates direction of (+) strand synthesis
   5603..5932    +  promoter       SV40 promoter: SV40 enhancer and early promoter
   5980..6027    +  promoter       EM7 promoter: synthetic bacterial promoter&nbsp
   6046..6645    +  CDS            PuroR (fragment): puromycin N-acetyltransferase; pac from Streptomyces; confers resistance to puromycin
   6655..6780    +  CDS            ble (fragment): BLE_KLEPN - Experimental evidence at protein level: Swiss-Prot protein existence level 1. Binding protein with a strong affinity to the bleomycin family of antibiotics. Binds to CL990; an antimitotic-antibiotic compound. From Klebsiella pneumoniae.
   6775..6896    +  polyA_signal   SV40 poly(A) signal: SV40 polyadenylation signal
   6949..7809    -  CDS            AmpR: β-lactamase; bla; confers resistance to ampicillin, carbenicillin, and related antibiotics
   7812..89      -  promoter       AmpR promoter (fragment) (across the origin): bla
>Addgene plasmid #157228 | pD649-HAsp-NGFR-COMP5AP-AviTag-9xHis | addgene full sequence | sequence record 383694 | Addgene NGS Result
TTTCAATATTATTGAAGCATTTATCAGGGTTATTGTCTCATGAGCGGATACATATTTGAATGTATTTAGA
AAAATAAACAAATAGGGGTCAGTGTTACAACCAATTAACCAATTCTGAACATTATCGCGAGCCCATTTAT
ACCTGAATATGGCTCATAACACCCCTTGCTCATGACCAAAATCCCTTAACGTGAGTTACGCGCGCGTCGT
TCCACTGAGCGTCAGACCCCGTAGAAAAGATCAAAGGATCTTCTTGAGATCCTTTTTTTCTGCGCGTAAT
CTGCTGCTTGCAAACAAAAAAACCACCGCTACCAGCGGTGGTTTGTTTGCCGGATCAAGAGCTACCAACT
CTTTTTCCGAAGGTAACTGGCTTCAGCAGAGCGCAGATACCAAATACTGTTCTTCTAGTGTAGCCGTAGT
TAGCCCACCACTTCAAGAACTCTGTAGCACCGCCTACATACCTCGCTCTGCTAATCCTGTTACCAGTGGC
TGCTGCCAGTGGCGATAAGTCGTGTCTTACCGGGTTGGACTCAAGACGATAGTTACCGGATAAGGCGCAG
CGGTCGGGCTGAACGGGGGGTTCGTGCACACAGCCCAGCTTGGAGCGAACGACCTACACCGAACTGAGAT
ACCTACAGCGTGAGCTATGAGAAAGCGCCACGCTTCCCGAAGGGAGAAAGGCGGACAGGTATCCGGTAAG
CGGCAGGGTCGGAACAGGAGAGCGCACGAGGGAGCTTCCAGGGGGAAACGCCTGGTATCTTTATAGTCCT
GTCGGGTTTCGCCACCTCTGACTTGAGCGTCGATTTTTGTGATGCTCGTCAGGGGGGCGGAGCCTATGGA
AAAACGCCAGCAACGCGGCCTTTTTACGGTTCCTGGCCTTTTGCTGGCCTTTTGCTCACATGTTCTTTCC
TGCGTTATCCCCTGATTCTGTGGATAACCGTATTACCGCCTTTGAGTGAGCTGATACCGCTCGCCGCAGC
CGAACGACCGAGCGCAGCGAGTCAGTGAGCGAGGAAGCGGAAGGCGAGAGTAGGGAACTGCCAGGCATCA
AACTAAGCAGAAGGCCCCTGACGGATGGCCTTTTTGCGTTTCTACAAACTCTTTCTGTGTTGTAAAACGA
CGGCCAGTCTTAAGCTCGGGCCCCCTGGGCGGTTCTGATAACGAGTAATCGTTAATCCGCAAATAACGTA
AAAACCCGCTTCGGCGGGTTTTTTTATGGGGGGAGTTTAGGGAAAGAGCATTTGTCAGAATATTTAAGGG
CGCCTGTCACTTTGCTTGATATATGAGAATTATTTAACCTTATAAATGAGAAAAAAGCAACGCACTTTAA
ATAAGATACGTTGCTTTTTCGATTGATGAACACCTATAATTAAACTATTCATCTATTATTTATGATTTTT
TGTATATACAATATTTCTAGTTTGTTAAAGAGAATTAAGAAAATAAATCTCGAAAATAATAAAGGGAAAA
TCAGTTTTTGATATCAAAATTATACATGTCAACGATAATACAAAATATAATACAAACTATAAGATGTTAT
CAGTATTTATTATCATTTAGAATAAATTTTGTGTCGCCCTTAATTGTGAGCGGATAACAATTACGAGCTT
CATGCACAGTGGCGTTGACTCAATATTGGCCATTAGCCATATTATTCATTGGTTATATAGCATAAATCAA
TATTGGCTATTGGCCATTGCATACGTTGTATCTATATCATAATATGTACATTTATATTGGCTCATGTCCA
ATATGACCGCCATGTTGGCATTGATTATTGACTAGTTATTAATAGTAATCAATTACGGGGTCATTAGTTC
ATAGCCCATATATGGAGTTCCGCGTTACATAACTTACGGTAAATGGCCCGCCTGGCTGACCGCCCAACGA
CCCCCGCCCATTGACGTCAATAATGACGTATGTTCCCATAGTAACGCCAATAGGGACTTTCCATTGACGT
CAATGGGTGGAGTATTTACGGTAAACTGCCCACTTGGCAGTACATCAAGTGTATCATATGCCAAGTACGC
CCCCTATTGACGTCAATGACGGTAAATGGCCCGCCTGGCATTATGCCCAGTACATGACCTTATGGGACTT
TCCTACTTGGCAGTACATCTACGTATTAGTCATCGCTATTACCATGGTGATGCGGTTTTGGCAGTACATC
AATGGGCGTGGATAGCGGTTTGACTCACGGGGATTTCCAAGTCTCCACCCCATTGACGTCAATGGGAGTT
TGTTTTGGCACCAAAATCAACGGGACTTTCCAAAATGTCGTAACAACTCCGCCCCATTGACGCAAATGGG
CGGTAGGCGTGTACGGTGGGAGGTCTATATAAGCAGAGCTCGTTTAGTGAACCGTCAGATCGCCTGGAGA
CGCCATCCACGCTGTTTTGACCTCCATAGAAGACACCGGGACCGATCCAGCCTCCGCGGCCGGGAACGGT
GCATTGGAACGCGGATTCCCCGTGCCAAGAGTGACGTAAGTACCGCCTATAGAGTCTATAGGCCCACCCC
CTTGGCTTCGTTAGAACGCGGCTACAATTAATACATAACCTTATGTATCATACACATACGATTTAGGTGA
CACTATAGAATAACATCCACTTTGCCTTTCTCTCCACAGGTGTCCACTCCCAGGTCCAACTGCACCTCGG
TTCTATCGAAAACGCGCCTGCTAGCGCCACCATGAAGACCATCATTGCCCTGAGCTACATCTTCTGCCTG
GTGTTCGCTGCGGCCGCCAAAGAAGCTTGTCCTACCGGCCTGTATACCCACAGCGGCGAGTGTTGCAAGG
CCTGTAATCTTGGAGAAGGCGTGGCACAGCCTTGCGGCGCTAATCAGACAGTGTGCGAGCCTTGTCTGGA
CAGCGTGACCTTTTCCGATGTGGTGTCTGCCACCGAGCCTTGCAAGCCTTGTACAGAGTGTGTGGGCCTG
CAGAGCATGAGCGCTCCATGTGTGGAAGCCGATGATGCCGTGTGTAGATGCGCCTACGGCTACTACCAGG
ACGAGACAACAGGCAGATGCGAGGCCTGTAGAGTGTGCGAAGCTGGCTCTGGACTGGTGTTCAGCTGCCA
AGACAAGCAGAACACCGTGTGCGAGGAATGCCCTGATGGCACCTACTCCGATGAGGCCAATCACGTGGAC
CCTTGCCTGCCTTGCACCGTGTGTGAAGATACCGAGCGGCAGCTGAGAGAATGCACAAGATGGGCCGATG
CCGAGTGCGAAGAGATCCCTGGCAGATGGATCACCAGAAGCACACCTCCAGAGGGCAGCGATAGCACAGC
CCCTTCTACACAAGAGCCTGAGGCTCCTCCTGAGCAGGATCTGATTGCTTCTACAGTGGCCGGCGTGGTC
ACAACCGTGATGGGATCTTCTCAGCCTGTGGTCACCAGAGGCACCACCGACAATGGCGCGCCGGAAGATC
AAGTTGATCCAAGATTGATTGATGGCAAGGGCGGATCTCTGGAGGTGCTGTTCCAGGGACCAGGCGGAAG
CGGCAATCCCGGCGGCGATCTGGCCCCCCAGATGCTGCGCGAGCTGCAGGAGACCAATGCCGCCCTGCAG
GACGTGCGCGAGCTGCTGCGCCACCGCGTGAAGGAGATCACCTTCCTGAAGAACACCGTGATGGAGTGCG
ACGCCTGCGGTATGCAGCCCTCTAGAGGCTCCGGCTCCATCATCCCAGTTGAGGAGGAGAACCCGGACTT
CTGGAACCGCGAGGCAGCCGAGGCCCTGGGTGCCGCCAAGAAGCTGCAGCCTGCACAGACAGCCGCCAAG
AACCTCATCATCTTCCTGGGCGATGGGATGGGGGTGTCTACGGTGACAGCTGCCAGGATCCTAAAAGGGC
AGAAGAAGGACAAACTGGGGCCTGAGATACCCCTGGCCATGGACCGCTTCCCATATGTGGCTCTGTCCAA
GACATACAATGTAGACAAACATGTGCCAGACAGTGGAGCCACAGCCACGGCCTACCTGTGCGGGGTCAAG
GGCAACTTCCAGACCATTGGCTTGAGTGCAGCCGCCCGCTTTAACCAGTGCAACACGACACGCGGCAACG
AGGTCATCTCCGTGATGAATCGGGCCAAGAAAGCAGGGAAGTCAGTGGGAGTGGTAACCACCACACGAGT
GCAGCACGCCTCGCCAGCCGGCACCTACGCCCACACGGTGAACCGCAACTGGTACTCGGACGCCGACGTG
CCTGCCTCGGCCCGCCAGGAGGGGTGCCAGGACATCGCTACGCAGCTCATCTCCAACATGGACATTGACG
TGATCCTAGGTGGAGGCCGAAAGTACATGTTTCGCATGGGAACCCCAGACCCTGAGTACCCAGATGACTA
CAGCCAAGGTGGGACCAGGCTGGACGGGAAGAATCTGGTGCAGGAATGGCTGGCGAAGCGCCAGGGTGCC
CGGTATGTGTGGAACCGCACTGAGCTCATGCAGGCTTCCCTGGACCCGTCTGTGACCCATCTCATGGGTC
TCTTTGAGCCTGGAGACATGAAATACGAGATCCACCGAGACTCCACACTGGACCCCTCCCTGATGGAGAT
GACAGAGGCTGCCCTGCGCCTGCTGAGCAGGAACCCCCGCGGCTTCTTCCTCTTCGTGGAGGGTGGTCGC
ATCGACCATGGTCATCATGAAAGCAGGGCTTACCGGGCACTGACTGAGACGATCATGTTCGACGACGCCA
TTGAGAGGGCGGGCCAGCTCACCAGCGAGGAGGACACGCTGAGCCTCGTCACTGCCGACCACTCCCACGT
CTTCTCCTTCGGAGGCTACCCCCTGCGAGGGAGCTCCATCTTCGGGCTGGCCCCTGGCAAGGCCCGGGAC
AGGAAGGCCTACACGGTCCTCCTATACGGAAACGGTCCAGGCTATGTGCTCAAGGACGGCGCCCGGCCGG
ATGTTACCGAGAGCGAGAGCGGGAGCCCCGAGTATCGGCAGCAGTCAGCAGTGCCCCTGGACGAAGAGAC
CCACGCAGGCGAGGACGTGGCGGTGTTCGCGCGCGGCCCGCAGGCGCACCTGGTTCACGGCGTGCAGGAG
CAGACCTTCATAGCGCACGTCATGGCCTTCGCCGCCTGCCTGGAGCCCTACACCGCCTGCGACCTGGCGC
CCCCCGCCGGCACCACCGACGCCGCGCACCCGGGTGGCGGAGGACTGAACGACATCTTCGAGGCTCAGAA
AATCGAATGGCACGAACATCACCATCACCATCACCATCACCATTAAGGCCGGCCTGTAGTCACTGGCACA
ACGCGTTACCCGGTAAGCCAATCGGGTATACACGGTCGTCATACTGCAGACAGGGTTCTTCTACTTTGCA
AGATAGTCTTGAGTAGTAAAATAAATAGATAGAGAAAATCAGCCTCGACTGTGCCTTCTAGTTGCCAGCC
ATCTGTTGTTTGCCCCTCCCCCGTGCCTTCCTTGACCCTGGAAGGTGCCACTCCCACTGTCCTTTCCTAA
TAAAATGAGGAAATTGCATCACAACACTCAACCCTATCTCGGTCTATTCTTTTGATTTATAAGGGATTTT
GCCGATTTCGGCCTATTGGTTAAAAAATGAGCTGATTTAACAAAAATTTAACGCGAATTAATTCTGTGGA
ATGTGTGTCAGTTAGGGTGTGGAAAGTCCCCAGGCTCCCCAGCAGGCAGAAGTATGCAAAGCATGCATCT
CAATTAGTCAGCAACCAGGTGTGGAAAGTCCCCAGGCTCCCCAGCAGGCAGAAGTATGCAAAGCATGCAT
CTCAATTAGTCAGCAACCATAGTCCCGCCCCTAACTCCGCCCATCCCGCCCCTAACTCCGCCCAGTTCCG
CCCATTCTCCGCCCCATGGCTGACTAATTTTTTTTATTTATGCAGAGGCCGAGGCCGCCTCTGCCTCTGA
GCTATTCCAGAAGTAGTGAGGAGGCTTTTTTGGAGGCCTAGGCTTTTGCAAAAAGCTCCCGGGAGCTTGT
ATATCCATTTTCGGATCTGATCAGCACGTGTTGACAATTAATCATCGGCATAGTATATCGGCATAGTATA
ATACGACAAGGTGAGGAACTAAACCATGACCGAGTACAAGCCCACGGTGCGCCTCGCCACCCGCGACGAC
GTCCCCAGGGCCGTACGCACCCTCGCCGCCGCGTTCGCCGACTACCCCGCCACGCGCCACACCGTCGATC
CGGACCGCCACATCGAGCGGGTCACCGAGCTGCAAGAACTCTTCCTCACGCGCGTCGGGCTCGACATCGG
CAAGGTGTGGGTCGCGGACGACGGCGCCGCGGTGGCGGTCTGGACCACGCCGGAGAGCGTCGAAGCGGGG
GCGGTGTTCGCCGAGATCGGCCCGCGCATGGCCGAGTTGAGCGGTTCCCGGCTGGCCGCGCAGCAACAGA
TGGAAGGCCTCCTGGCGCCGCACCGGCCCAAGGAGCCCGCGTGGTTCCTGGCCACCGTCGGCGTCTCGCC
CGACCACCAGGGCAAGGGTCTGGGCAGCGCCGTCGTGCTCCCCGGAGTGGAGGCGGCCGAGCGCGCCGGG
GTGCCCGCCTTCCTGGAGACATCCGCGCCCCGCAACCTCCCCTTCTACGAGCGGCTCGGCTTCACCGTCA
CCGCCGACGTCGAGGTGCCCGAAGGACCGCGCACCTGGTGCATGACCCGCAAGCCCGGTGCCTGACACGT
GCTACGAGATTTCGATTCCACCGCCGCCTTCTATGAAAGGTTGGGCTTCGGAATCGTTTTCCGGGACGCC
GGCTGGATGATCCTCCAGCGCGGGGATCTCATGCTGGAGTTCTTCGCCCACCCCAACTTGTTTATTGCAG
CTTATAATGGTTACAAATAAAGCAATAGCATCACAAATTTCACAAATAAAGCATTTTTTTCACTGCATTC
TAGTTGTGGTTTGTCCAAACTCATCAATGTATCTTATCATGTCTGTATACCGTCGACCTCTAGCTAGAGC
TTGGCGTAATCATGGTCATTACCAATGCTTAATCAGTGAGGCACCTATCTCAGCGATCTGTCTATTTCGT
TCATCCATAGTTGCCTGACTCCCCGTCGTGTAGATAACTACGATACGGGAGGGCTTACCATCTGGCCCCA
GCGCTGCGATGATACCGCGAGAACCACGCTCACCGGCTCCGGATTTATCAGCAATAAACCAGCCAGCCGG
AAGGGCCGAGCGCAGAAGTGGTCCTGCAACTTTATCCGCCTCCATCCAGTCTATTAATTGTTGCCGGGAA
GCTAGAGTAAGTAGTTCGCCAGTTAATAGTTTGCGCAACGTTGTTGCCATCGCTACAGGCATCGTGGTGT
CACGCTCGTCGTTTGGTATGGCTTCATTCAGCTCCGGTTCCCAACGATCAAGGCGAGTTACATGATCCCC
CATGTTGTGCAAAAAAGCGGTTAGCTCCTTCGGTCCTCCGATCGTTGTCAGAAGTAAGTTGGCCGCAGTG
TTATCACTCATGGTTATGGCAGCACTGCATAATTCTCTTACTGTCATGCCATCCGTAAGATGCTTTTCTG
TGACTGGTGAGTACTCAACCAAGTCATTCTGAGAATAGTGTATGCGGCGACCGAGTTGCTCTTGCCCGGC
GTCAATACGGGATAATACCGCGCCACATAGCAGAACTTTAAAAGTGCTCATCATTGGAAAACGTTCTTCG
GGGCGAAAACTCTCAAGGATCTTACCGCTGTTGAGATCCAGTTCGATGTAACCCACTCGTGCACCCAACT
GATCTTCAGCATCTTTTACTTTCACCAGCGTTTCTGGGTGAGCAAAAACAGGAAGGCAAAATGCCGCAAA
AAAGGGAATAAGGGCGACACGGAAATGTTGAATACTCATATTCTTCCTT
