>Addgene plasmid #157228 | pD649-HAsp-NGFR-COMP5AP-AviTag-9xHis | depositor partial sequence | sequence record 303566 | insert (extracellular domain)
AAAGAAGCTTGTCCTACCGGCCTGTATACCCACAGCGGCGAGTGTTGCAAGGCCTGTAATCTTGGAGAAG
GCGTGGCACAGCCTTGCGGCGCTAATCAGACAGTGTGCGAGCCTTGTCTGGACAGCGTGACCTTTTCCGA
TGTGGTGTCTGCCACCGAGCCTTGCAAGCCTTGTACAGAGTGTGTGGGCCTGCAGAGCATGAGCGCTCCA
TGTGTGGAAGCCGATGATGCCGTGTGTAGATGCGCCTACGGCTACTACCAGGACGAGACAACAGGCAGAT
GCGAGGCCTGTAGAGTGTGCGAAGCTGGCTCTGGACTGGTGTTCAGCTGCCAAGACAAGCAGAACACCGT
GTGCGAGGAATGCCCTGATGGCACCTACTCCGATGAGGCCAATCACGTGGACCCTTGCCTGCCTTGCACC
GTGTGTGAAGATACCGAGCGGCAGCTGAGAGAATGCACAAGATGGGCCGATGCCGAGTGCGAAGAGATCC
CTGGCAGATGGATCACCAGAAGCACACCTCCAGAGGGCAGCGATAGCACAGCCCCTTCTACACAAGAGCC
TGAGGCTCCTCCTGAGCAGGATCTGATTGCTTCTACAGTGGCCGGCGTGGTCACAACCGTGATGGGATCT
TCTCAGCCTGTGGTCACCAGAGGCACCACCGACAAT
